>Addgene plasmid #120279 | 014LP-pAAV-ANF-657- Cre-pA | addgene full sequence | sequence record 234613 | Addgene NGS Result
CAGCTGCGCGCTCGCTCGCTCACTGAGGCCGCCCGGGCAAAGCCCGGGCGTCGGGCGACCTTTGGTCGCC
CGGCCTCAGTGAGCGAGCGAGCGCGCAGAGAGGGAGTGGCCAACTCCATCACTAGGGGTTCCTTGTAGTT
AATGATTAACCCGCCATGCTACTTATCTACATCCTTAAGGGGCCCTGTATCATGTTGGCTTCCTGGCTGA
CTTCATACTCTAAAAAAAAAATAATAGCTCTTTCACCTGACTGCTAACAGGGACATCTAGTGTGGGGGTG
GGCTGTCTGGGGCCAGAGGTCCACCCACGAGGCCGATGAATCAGGTGTGAAGCTAGCTCCAGCATGTGTA
CTCCCTGGCCAGCCTAGCTGGCCTCCCAGCTGCCTGTCATTGCCTCCTCTCCCGCCCTTATTTGGAGCCC
CTGACAGCTGAGCAGCAAGCAGGGGGAGCTGGGTGCAGGCCAGCCGTCACCCTCTGCTTCCCTGCATGGG
TCCTGTTGCCAGGGAGAAAGAATCCTGAGGCGAGCGCCCAGGAAGATAACCAAGGACTCTTTTCTGCTCC
TCTCACACCTTTGAAGTGGGGGCCTCTTGAGGCAAATCAGCAAGAATGTGACTCTTGCAGCTGAGGGTCT
GGGGGAGGGGGGTGAGTGGAGCTGCTCAAGGCAAAGGGGCCGTGACAAGCTTTGCCGAACTGATAACTTT
AAAAGGGCATCTTCTGCTGGCTCCTCACTCCATCGCTTTATCGCTGCAAGTGACAGAATGGGGAGGGTTC
TAGCCCCCCTGCCTTCTCAAAGAGCTGGGGGGCTATAAAAACGGGAGATGCTGGCAGCTAGGAGACGAAT
TCCAGACCCTCTAGAAAATATCCAAGGATCTGGATCCAAAGGTACCACCATGCCCAAGAAGAAGAGGAAG
GTGTCCAATCTCCTGACTGTTCACCAGAACCTCCCTGCGCTGCCAGTAGATGCCACTAGCGATGAGGTCA
GGAAAAATCTCATGGATATGTTTAGGGATAGACAGGCGTTTTCTGAACACACCTGGAAAATGCTGCTTAG
CGTGTGCCGATCCTGGGCAGCCTGGTGTAAGCTGAACAATCGCAAATGGTTCCCCGCCGAGCCGGAGGAC
GTGCGCGATTACCTGCTGTATCTCCAGGCAAGAGGGCTGGCTGTCAAGACTATCCAGCAGCACTTGGGCC
AACTGAATATGCTGCATCGACGCAGCGGGCTCCCCCGGCCTAGCGATTCAAACGCAGTCTCCCTTGTTAT
GAGGAGAATTAGAAAGGAAAACGTAGATGCGGGTGAGAGGGCTAAGCAGGCTCTCGCTTTTGAGCGGACT
GATTTCGACCAGGTCAGATCCCTGATGGAGAACAGCGATCGGTGCCAGGACATCAGGAACCTCGCATTTC
TGGGAATTGCATATAACACACTTCTGCGCATAGCTGAGATCGCCCGGATCAGAGTGAAAGACATCAGTCG
AACGGACGGCGGCCGGATGCTTATTCATATTGGACGCACAAAGACATTGGTCAGCACCGCTGGCGTTGAA
AAGGCCTTGTCCCTGGGCGTAACGAAGCTGGTGGAAAGATGGATCTCAGTGTCCGGCGTGGCTGACGACC
CTAATAATTACTTGTTCTGTCGAGTGAGAAAAAACGGAGTCGCCGCGCCCTCTGCCACCAGCCAATTGAG
TACACGGGCCCTTGAAGGGATCTTTGAGGCAACCCACCGACTCATATACGGAGCCAAGGATGACAGTGGC
CAGAGGTATCTCGCCTGGTCAGGTCATTCTGCTAGGGTGGGGGCCGCACGAGACATGGCGCGGGCAGGAG
TCTCCATACCAGAGATTATGCAAGCTGGAGGTTGGACAAATGTGAACATCGTTATGAACTATATCCGCAA
TCTTGACTCTGAAACCGGGGCCATGGTGAGACTGCTCGAAGATGGTGACTACCCATACGATGTTCCAGAT
TACGCTTGAGCGGCCGCTTCGAGCAGACATGATAAGATACATTGATGAGTTTGGACAAACCACAACTAGA
ATGCAGTGAAAAAAATGCTTTATTTGTGAAATTTGTGATGCTATTGCTTTATTTGTAACCATTATAAGCT
GCAATAAACAAGTTAACAACAACAATTGCATTCATTTTATGTTTCAGGTTCAGGGGGAGATGTGGGAGGT
TTTTTAAAGCAAGTAAAACCTCTACAAATGTGGTAAAATCGAGAGCATGGCTACGTAGATAAGTAGCATG
GCGGGTTAATCATTAACTACAAGGAACCCCTAGTGATGGAGTTGGCCACTCCCTCTCTGCGCGCTCGCTC
GCTCACTGAGGCCGGGCGACCAAAGGTCGCCCGACGCCCGGGCTTTGCCCGGGCGGCCTCAGTGAGCGAG
CGAGCGCGCAGCTGCATTAATGAATCGGCCAACGCGCGGGGAGAGGCGGTTTGCGTATTGGGCGCTCTTC
CGCTTCCTCGCTCACTGACTCGCTGCGCTCGGTCGTTCGGCTGCGGCGAGCGGTATCAGCTCACTCAAAG
GCGGTAATACGGTTATCCACAGAATCAGGGGATAACGCAGGAAAGAACATGTGAGCAAAAGGCCAGCAAA
AGGCCAGGAACCGTAAAAAGGCCGCGTTGCTGGCGTTTTTCCATAGGCTCCGCCCCCCTGACGAGCATCA
CAAAAATCGACGCTCAAGTCAGAGGTGGCGAAACCCGACAGGACTATAAAGATACCAGGCGTTTCCCCCT
GGAAGCTCCCTCGTGCGCTCTCCTGTTCCGACCCTGCCGCTTACCGGATACCTGTCCGCCTTTCTCCCTT
CGGGAAGCGTGGCGCTTTCTCATAGCTCACGCTGTAGGTATCTCAGTTCGGTGTAGGTCGTTCGCTCCAA
GCTGGGCTGTGTGCACGAACCCCCCGTTCAGCCCGACCGCTGCGCCTTATCCGGTAACTATCGTCTTGAG
TCCAACCCGGTAAGACACGACTTATCGCCACTGGCAGCAGCCACTGGTAACAGGATTAGCAGAGCGAGGT
ATGTAGGCGGTGCTACAGAGTTCTTGAAGTGGTGGCCTAACTACGGCTACACTAGAAGAACAGTATTTGG
TATCTGCGCTCTGCTGAAGCCAGTTACCTTCGGAAAAAGAGTTGGTAGCTCTTGATCCGGCAAACAAACC
ACCGCTGGTAGCGGTGGTTTTTTTGTTTGCAAGCAGCAGATTACGCGCAGAAAAAAAGGATCTCAAGAAG
ATCCTTTGATCTTTTCTACGGGGTCTGACGCTCAGTGGAACGAAAACTCACGTTAAGGGATTTTGGTCAT
GAGATTATCAAAAAGGATCTTCACCTAGATCCTTTTAAATTAAAAATGAAGTTTTAAATCAATCTAAAGT
ATATATGAGTAAACTTGGTCTGACAGTTACCAATGCTTAATCAGTGAGGCACCTATCTCAGCGATCTGTC
TATTTCGTTCATCCATAGTTGCCTGACTCCCCGTCGTGTAGATAACTACGATACGGGAGGGCTTACCATC
TGGCCCCAGTGCTGCAATGATACCGCGAGACCCACGCTCACCGGCTCCAGATTTATCAGCAATAAACCAG
CCAGCCGGAAGGGCCGAGCGCAGAAGTGGTCCTGCAACTTTATCCGCCTCCATCCAGTCTATTAATTGTT
GCCGGGAAGCTAGAGTAAGTAGTTCGCCAGTTAATAGTTTGCGCAACGTTGTTGCCATTGCTACAGGCAT
CGTGGTGTCACGCTCGTCGTTTGGTATGGCTTCATTCAGCTCCGGTTCCCAACGATCAAGGCGAGTTACA
TGATCCCCCATGTTGTGCAAAAAAGCGGTTAGCTCCTTCGGTCCTCCGATCGTTGTCAGAAGTAAGTTGG
CCGCAGTGTTATCACTCATGGTTATGGCAGCACTGCATAATTCTCTTACTGTCATGCCATCCGTAAGATG
CTTTTCTGTGACTGGTGAGTACTCAACCAAGTCATTCTGAGAATAGTGTATGCGGCGACCGAGTTGCTCT
TGCCCGGCGTCAATACGGGATAATACCGCGCCACATAGCAGAACTTTAAAAGTGCTCATCATTGGAAAAC
GTTCTTCGGGGCGAAAACTCTCAAGGATCTTACCGCTGTTGAGATCCAGTTCGATGTAACCCACTCGTGC
ACCCAACTGATCTTCAGCATCTTTTACTTTCACCAGCGTTTCTGGGTGAGCAAAAACAGGAAGGCAAAAT
GCCGCAAAAAAGGGAATAAGGGCGACACGGAAATGTTGAATACTCATACTCTTCCTTTTTCAATATTATT
GAAGCATTTATCAGGGTTATTGTCTCATGAGCGGATACATATTTGAATGTATTTAGAAAAATAAACAAAT
AGGGGTTCCGCGCACATTTCCCCGAAAAGTGCCACCTAAATTGTAAGCGTTAATATTTTGTTAAAATTCG
CGTTAAATTTTTGTTAAATCAGCTCATTTTTTAACCAATAGGCCGAAATCGGCAAAATCCCTTATAAATC
AAAAGAATAGACCGAGATAGGGT
[37 nt withheld, positions 4504-4540]
AAAGAACGTGGACTCCAACGTCAAAGG
[49 nt withheld, positions 4568-4616]
T
[91 nt withheld, positions 4618-4708]
G
[124 nt withheld, positions 4710-4833]
CCCATTCGCCATTCAGGCTGCGCAACTGTTGGGAAGGGCGATCGGTGCGGGCCTCTTCGCTATTACGC
Features (pLannotate 1.2.2; 12 found; start..end, strand, type, name):
      1..133     -  repeat_region  AAV2 ITR (fragment): inverted terminal repeat of adeno-associated virus serotype 2 inverted
    914..1939    +  CDS            cre: RECR_BPP1 - Experimental evidence at protein level: Swiss-Prot protein existence level 1. Catalyzes site-specific recombination between two 34-base- pair LOXP sites. Its role is to maintain the phage genome as a monomeric unit-copy plasmid in the lysogenic state. From Escherichia phage P1 (Bacteriophage P1).
   1940..1967    +  CDS            3xHA (fragment): three tandem HA epitope tags
   1993..2114    -  polyA_signal   SV40 poly(A) signal: SV40 polyadenylation signal
   2137..2205    -  CDS            large T antigen (fragment): large T antigen from SV40 (simian virus 40)
   2262..2395    +  repeat_region  AAV2 ITR: inverted terminal repeat of adeno-associated virus serotype 2 inverted
   2389..2445    -  CDS            lacI (fragment): lac repressor; lacI; The lac repressor binds to the lac operator to inhibit transcription in E. coli. This inhibition can be relieved by adding lactose or isopropyl-β-D-thiogalactopyranoside (IPTG).
   2628..3216    -  rep_origin     ori: high-copy-number ColE1/pMB1/pBR322/pUC origin of replication
   3387..4247    -  CDS            AmpR: β-lactamase; bla; confers resistance to ampicillin, carbenicillin, and related antibiotics
   4248..4352    -  promoter       AmpR promoter: bla
   4405..4833    -  rep_origin     f1 ori (sequence partly withheld): f1 bacteriophage origin of replication; arrow indicates direction of (+) strand synthesis
   4838..6       -  CDS            lacZα (fragment) (across the origin): LacZα fragment of β-galactosidase; lacZ fragment
