[The description below was written by a language model from this plasmid's Addgene catalogue record and pLannotate feature annotations shown in this document.]
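Description:
014LP-pAAV-ANF-657- Cre-pA is an adeno-associated virus transfer plasmid of about 4.9 kb, built on a pEMBL8-derived backbone and designed to express Cre recombinase selectively in atrial cardiomyocytes. It is maintained in E. coli through a high-copy ColE1/pUC-type origin and selected with ampicillin via the β-lactamase gene and its own promoter. An f1 phage origin is also present, along with short lacZα and lacI remnants that are leftovers of the parental cloning vector rather than functional parts.

The payload lies between two AAV2 inverted terminal repeats (one annotated as a fragment), which are the cis elements needed for replication and packaging of the intervening DNA into AAV particles when rep, cap and helper functions are supplied in trans. According to the catalogue entry, expression is driven by the ANF (atrial natriuretic factor) promoter. This element is not annotated in the feature table, but the unannotated stretch of roughly 780 bp between the left ITR and the start of the coding sequence is where it would be expected to sit. The "657" in the name may refer to the promoter fragment, although the record does not say so. Downstream is the bacteriophage P1 Cre open reading frame, immediately followed by a short sequence matching part of an HA epitope tag array, suggesting a C-terminal HA tag, and then an SV40 polyadenylation signal with a small adjoining large T antigen remnant.

The stated purpose is atrial-specific Cre delivery. Packaged virus would allow recombination of loxP-flanked alleles or reporters restricted to atrial tissue, providing a viral alternative to breeding a tissue-specific Cre driver line. The record does not specify the capsid serotype.
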