Addgene plasmid #120279: 014LP-pAAV-ANF-657- Cre-pA
Purpose: AAV vector for Atrial specific Cre recombinase expression
Depositing lab: Xander Wehrens. Depositing organization: Baylor College of Medicine. Publication: Atrial-Specific Gene Delivery Using an Adeno-Associated Viral Vector. Ni L, Scott L Jr, Campbell HM, Pan X, Alsina KM, Reynolds J, Philippen LE, Hulsurkar M, Lagor WR, Li N, Wehrens XHT. Circ Res. 2019 Jan 18;124(2):256-262. doi: 10.1161/CIRCRESAHA.118.313811. PubMed 30582449.
Backbone
  Vector backbone: pEMBL8
  Backbone size w/o insert (bp): 2500
  Total vector size (bp): 4902
  Vector type: AAV
Growth in bacteria
  Bacterial resistance: Ampicillin, 100 μg/mL
  Growth temperature: 37°C
  Growth strain: NEB Stable
  Copy number: High Copy
Gene/Insert
  Gene/Insert name: Cre (alt name: Cre recombinase)
  Species: Phage P1
  Promoter: ANF promoter
  Tag / fusion protein: CRE (C terminal on backbone)
  Cloning method: Unknown
  Sequencing primers: 5′ ggttctggtgaacagtcagg
Terms and licenses: Academic/Nonprofit Terms; Industry Terms: Not Available to Industry
How to cite: 014LP-pAAV-ANF-657- Cre-pA was a gift from Xander Wehrens (Addgene plasmid # 120279 ; http://n2t.net/addgene:120279 ; RRID:Addgene_120279)
